>Addgene plasmid #232928 | PX330-sgRNA006_CTCF | addgene full sequence | sequence record 466498 | Addgene NGS Result
GAGGGCCTATTTCCCATGATTCCTTCATATTTGCATATACGATACAAGGCTGTTAGAGAGATAATTGGAA
TTAATTTGACTGTAAACACAAAGATATTAGTACAAAATACGTGACGTAGAAAGTAATAATTTCTTGGGTA
GTTTGCAGTTTTAAAATTATGTTTTAAAATGGACTATCATATGCTTACCGTAACTTGAAAGTATTTCGAT
TTCTTGGCTTTATATATCTTGTGGAAAGGACGAAACACCGTGAGGCGGTTGAAGCCATTGGTTTTAGAGC
TAGAAATAGCAAGTTAAAATAAGGCTAGTCCGTTATCAACTTGAAAAAGTGGCACCGAGTCGGTGCTTTT
TTGTTTTAGAGCTAGAAATAGCAAGTTAAAATAAGGCTAGTCCGTTTTTAGCGCGTGCGCCAATTCTGCA
GACAAATGGCTCTAGAGGTACCCGTTACATAACTTACGGTAAATGGCCCGCCTGGCTGACCGCCCAACGA
CCCCCGCCCATTGACGTCAATAGTAACGCCAATAGGGACTTTCCATTGACGTCAATGGGTGGAGTATTTA
CGGTAAACTGCCCACTTGGCAGTACATCAAGTGTATCATATGCCAAGTACGCCCCCTATTGACGTCAATG
ACGGTAAATGGCCCGCCTGGCATTGTGCCCAGTACATGACCTTATGGGACTTTCCTACTTGGCAGTACAT
CTACGTATTAGTCATCGCTATTACCATGGTCGAGGTGAGCCCCACGTTCTGCTTCACTCTCCCCATCTCC
CCCCCCTCCCCACCCCCAATTTTGTATTTATTTATTTTTTAATTATTTTGTGCAGCGATGGGGGCGGGGG
GGGGGGGGGGGGGGGCCCCGGGGGGGGGGGGGGGGGGGGGGGGGGGGGGGGGGGGGGGGGGGGGGGGGGG
GGGGGGGGCCAGGGGGGGGGGGGGGGGGCGCAAAGTTTTTTTTTTTTCGGGGGGGGGGGGGGGGGGGGCC
CCTAAAAAAAAGAACGGGGGGGGGGGGGGGGGTCTGCGCGGCGCCGCCCTCCNNNNNNNNNNCGGGGCGG
GGCGAGGCGGAGAGGTGCGGCGGCAGCCAATCAGAGCGGCGCGCTCCGAAAGTTTCCTTTTATGGCGAGG
CGGCGGCGGCGGCGGCCCTATAAAAAGCGAAGCGCGCGGCGGGCGGGAGTCGCTGCGCGCTGCCTTCGCC
CCGTGCCCCGCTCCGCCGCCGCCTCGCGCCGCCCGCCCCGGCTCTGACTGACCGCGTTACTCCCACAGGT
GAGCGGGCGGGACGGCCCTTCTCCTCCGGGCTGTAATTAGCTGAGCAAGAGGTAAGGGTTTAAGGGATGG
TTGGTTGGTGGGGTATTAATGTTTAATTACCTGGAGCACCTGCCTGAAATCACTTTTTTTCAGGTTGGAC
CGGTGCCACCATGGACTATAAGGACCACGACGGAGACTACAAGGATCATGATATTGATTACAAAGACGAT
GACGATAAGATGGCCCCAAAGAAGAAGCGGAAGGTCGGTATCCACGGAGTCCCAGCAGCCGACAAGAAGT
ACAGCATCGGCCTGGACATCGGCACCAACTCTGTGGGCTGGGCCGTGATCACCGACGAGTACAAGGTGCC
CAGCAAGAAATTCAAGGTGCTGGGCAACACCGACCGGCACAGCATCAAGAAGAACCTGATCGGAGCCCTG
CTGTTCGACAGCGGCGAAACAGCCGAGGCCACCCGGCTGAAGAGAACCGCCAGAAGAAGATACACCAGAC
GGAAGAACCGGATCTGCTATCTGCAAGAGATCTTCAGCAACGAGATGGCCAAGGTGGACGACAGCTTCTT
CCACAGACTGGAAGAGTCCTTCCTGGTGGAAGAGGATAAGAAGCACGAGCGGCACCCCATCTTCGGCAAC
ATCGTGGACGAGGTGGCCTACCACGAGAAGTACCCCACCATCTACCACCTGAGAAAGAAACTGGTGGACA
GCACCGACAAGGCCGACCTGCGGCTGATCTATCTGGCCCTGGCCCACATGATCAAGTTCCGGGGCCACTT
CCTGATCGAGGGCGACCTGAACCCCGACAACAGCGACGTGGACAAGCTGTTCATCCAGCTGGTGCAGACC
TACAACCAGCTGTTCGAGGAAAACCCCATCAACGCCAGCGGCGTGGACGCCAAGGCCATCCTGTCTGCCA
GACTGAGCAAGAGCAGACGGCTGGAAAATCTGATCGCCCAGCTGCCCGGCGAGAAGAAGAATGGCCTGTT
CGGAAACCTGATTGCCCTGAGCCTGGGCCTGACCCCCAACTTCAAGAGCAACTTCGACCTGGCCGAGGAT
GCCAAACTGCAGCTGAGCAAGGACACCTACGACGACGACCTGGACAACCTGCTGGCCCAGATCGGCGACC
AGTACGCCGACCTGTTTCTGGCCGCCAAGAACCTGTCCGACGCCATCCTGCTGAGCGACATCCTGAGAGT
GAACACCGAGATCACCAAGGCCCCCCTGAGCGCCTCTATGATCAAGAGATACGACGAGCACCACCAGGAC
CTGACCCTGCTGAAAGCTCTCGTGCGGCAGCAGCTGCCTGAGAAGTACAAAGAGATTTTCTTCGACCAGA
GCAAGAACGGCTACGCCGGCTACATTGACGGCGGAGCCAGCCAGGAAGAGTTCTACAAGTTCATCAAGCC
CATCCTGGAAAAGATGGACGGCACCGAGGAACTGCTCGTGAAGCTGAACAGAGAGGACCTGCTGCGGAAG
CAGCGGACCTTCGACAACGGCAGCATCCCCCACCAGATCCACCTGGGAGAGCTGCACGCCATTCTGCGGC
GGCAGGAAGATTTTTACCCATTCCTGAAGGACAACCGGGAAAAGATCGAGAAGATCCTGACCTTCCGCAT
CCCCTACTACGTGGGCCCTCTGGCCAGGGGAAACAGCAGATTCGCCTGGATGACCAGAAAGAGCGAGGAA
ACCATCACCCCCTGGAACTTCGAGGAAGTGGTGGACAAGGGCGCTTCCGCCCAGAGCTTCATCGAGCGGA
TGACCAACTTCGATAAGAACCTGCCCAACGAGAAGGTGCTGCCCAAGCACAGCCTGCTGTACGAGTACTT
CACCGTGTATAACGAGCTGACCAAAGTGAAATACGTGACCGAGGGAATGAGAAAGCCCGCCTTCCTGAGC
GGCGAGCAGAAAAAGGCCATCGTGGACCTGCTGTTCAAGACCAACCGGAAAGTGACCGTGAAGCAGCTGA
AAGAGGACTACTTCAAGAAAATCGAGTGCTTCGACTCCGTGGAAATCTCCGGCGTGGAAGATCGGTTCAA
CGCCTCCCTGGGCACATACCACGATCTGCTGAAAATTATCAAGGACAAGGACTTCCTGGACAATGAGGAA
AACGAGGACATTCTGGAAGATATCGTGCTGACCCTGACACTGTTTGAGGACAGAGAGATGATCGAGGAAC
GGCTGAAAACCTATGCCCACCTGTTCGACGACAAAGTGATGAAGCAGCTGAAGCGGCGGAGATACACCGG
CTGGGGCAGGCTGAGCCGGAAGCTGATCAACGGCATCCGGGACAAGCAGTCCGGCAAGACAATCCTGGAT
TTCCTGAAGTCCGACGGCTTCGCCAACAGAAACTTCATGCAGCTGATCCACGACGACAGCCTGACCTTTA
AAGAGGACATCCAGAAAGCCCAGGTGTCCGGCCAGGGCGATAGCCTGCACGAGCACATTGCCAATCTGGC
CGGCAGCCCCGCCATTAAGAAGGGCATCCTGCAGACAGTGAAGGTGGTGGACGAGCTCGTGAAAGTGATG
GGCCGGCACAAGCCCGAGAACATCGTGATCGAAATGGCCAGAGAGAACCAGACCACCCAGAAGGGACAGA
AGAACAGCCGCGAGAGAATGAAGCGGATCGAAGAGGGCATCAAAGAGCTGGGCAGCCAGATCCTGAAAGA
ACACCCCGTGGAAAACACCCAGCTGCAGAACGAGAAGCTGTACCTGTACTACCTGCAGAATGGGCGGGAT
ATGTACGTGGACCAGGAACTGGACATCAACCGGCTGTCCGACTACGATGTGGACCATATCGTGCCTCAGA
GCTTTCTGAAGGACGACTCCATCGACAACAAGGTGCTGACCAGAAGCGACAAGAACCGGGGCAAGAGCGA
CAACGTGCCCTCCGAAGAGGTCGTGAAGAAGATGAAGAACTACTGGCGGCAGCTGCTGAACGCCAAGCTG
ATTACCCAGAGAAAGTTCGACAATCTGACCAAGGCCGAGAGAGGCGGCCTGAGCGAACTGGATAAGGCCG
GCTTCATCAAGAGACAGCTGGTGGAAACCCGGCAGATCACAAAGCACGTGGCACAGATCCTGGACTCCCG
GATGAACACTAAGTACGACGAGAATGACAAGCTGATCCGGGAAGTGAAAGTGATCACCCTGAAGTCCAAG
CTGGTGTCCGATTTCCGGAAGGATTTCCAGTTTTACAAAGTGCGCGAGATCAACAACTACCACCACGCCC
ACGACGCCTACCTGAACGCCGTCGTGGGAACCGCCCTGATCAAAAAGTACCCTAAGCTGGAAAGCGAGTT
CGTGTACGGCGACTACAAGGTGTACGACGTGCGGAAGATGATCGCCAAGAGCGAGCAGGAAATCGGCAAG
GCTACCGCCAAGTACTTCTTCTACAGCAACATCATGAACTTTTTCAAGACCGAGATTACCCTGGCCAACG
GCGAGATCCGGAAGCGGCCTCTGATCGAGACAAACGGCGAAACCGGGGAGATCGTGTGGGATAAGGGCCG
GGATTTTGCCACCGTGCGGAAAGTGCTGAGCATGCCCCAAGTGAATATCGTGAAAAAGACCGAGGTGCAG
ACAGGCGGCTTCAGCAAAGAGTCTATCCTGCCCAAGAGGAACAGCGATAAGCTGATCGCCAGAAAGAAGG
ACTGGGACCCTAAGAAGTACGGCGGCTTCGACAGCCCCACCGTGGCCTATTCTGTGCTGGTGGTGGCCAA
AGTGGAAAAGGGCAAGTCCAAGAAACTGAAGAGTGTGAAAGAGCTGCTGGGGATCACCATCATGGAAAGA
AGCAGCTTCGAGAAGAATCCCATCGACTTTCTGGAAGCCAAGGGCTACAAAGAAGTGAAAAAGGACCTGA
TCATCAAGCTGCCTAAGTACTCCCTGTTCGAGCTGGAAAACGGCCGGAAGAGAATGCTGGCCTCTGCCGG
CGAACTGCAGAAGGGAAACGAACTGGCCCTGCCCTCCAAATATGTGAACTTCCTGTACCTGGCCAGCCAC
TATGAGAAGCTGAAGGGCTCCCCCGAGGATAATGAGCAGAAACAGCTGTTTGTGGAACAGCACAAGCACT
ACCTGGACGAGATCATCGAGCAGATCAGCGAGTTCTCCAAGAGAGTGATCCTGGCCGACGCTAATCTGGA
CAAAGTGCTGTCCGCCTACAACAAGCACCGGGATAAGCCCATCAGAGAGCAGGCCGAGAATATCATCCAC
CTGTTTACCCTGACCAATCTGGGAGCCCCTGCCGCCTTCAAGTACTTTGACACCACCATCGACCGGAAGA
GGTACACCAGCACCAAAGAGGTGCTGGACGCCACCCTGATCCACCAGAGCATCACCGGCCTGTACGAGAC
ACGGATCGACCTGTCTCAGCTGGGAGGCGACAAAAGGCCGGCGGCCACGAAAAAGGCCGGCCAGGCAAAA
AAGAAAAAGTAAGAATTCCTAGAGCTCGCTGATCAGCCTCGACTGTGCCTTCTAGTTGCCAGCCATCTGT
TGTTTGCCCCTCCCCCGTGCCTTCCTTGACCCTGGAAGGTGCCACTCCCACTGTCCTTTCCTAATAAAAT
GAGGAAATTGCATCGCATTGTCTGAGTAGGTGTCATTCTATTCTGGGGGGTGGGGTGGGGCAGGACAGCA
AGGGGGAGGATTGGGAAGAGAATAGCAGGCATGCTGGGGAGCGGCCGCAGGAACCCCTAGTGATGGAGTT
GGCCACTCCCTCTCTGCGCGCTCGCTCGCTCACTGAGGCCGGGCGACCAAAGGTCGCCCGACGCCCGGGC
TTTGCCCGGGCGGCCTCAGTGAGCGAGCGAGCGCGCAGCTGCCTGCAGGGGCGCCTGATGCGGTATTTTC
TCCTTACGCATCTGTGCGGTATTTCACACCGCATA
[95 nt withheld, positions 6126-6220]
T
[46 nt withheld, positions 6222-6267]
C
[141 nt withheld, positions 6269-6409]
CCTTTGACGTTGGAGTCCACGTTCTTT
[37 nt withheld, positions 6437-6473]
ACTCTATCTCGGGCTATTCTTTTGATTTATAAGGGATTTTGCCGATTTCGGTCTATTGGTTAAAAAATGA
GCTGATTTAACAAAAATTTAACGCGAATTTTAACAAAATATTAACGTTTACAATTTTATGGTGCACTCTC
AGTACAATCTGCTCTGATGCCGCATAGTTAAGCCAGCCCCGACACCCGCCAACACCCGCTGACGCGCCCT
GACGGGCTTGTCTGCTCCCGGCATCCGCTTACAGACAAGCTGTGACCGTCTCCGGGAGCTGCATGTGTCA
GAGGTTTTCACCGTCATCACCGAAACGCGCGAGACGAAAGGGCCTCGTGATACGCCTATTTTTATAGGTT
AATGTCATGATAATAATGGTTTCTTAGACGTCAGGTGGCACTTTTCGGGGAAATGTGCGCGGAACCCCTA
TTTGTTTATTTTTCTAAATACATTCAAATATGTATCCGCTCATGAGACAATAACCCTGATAAATGCTTCA
ATAATATTGAAAAAGGAAGAGTATGAGTATTCAACATTTCCGTGTCGCCCTTATTCCCTTTTTTGCGGCA
TTTTGCCTTCCTGTTTTTGCTCACCCAGAAACGCTGGTGAAAGTAAAAGATGCTGAAGATCAGTTGGGTG
CACGAGTGGGTTACATCGAACTGGATCTCAACAGCGGTAAGATCCTTGAGAGTTTTCGCCCCGAAGAACG
TTTTCCAATGATGAGCACTTTTAAAGTTCTGCTATGTGGCGCGGTATTATCCCGTATTGACGCCGGGCAA
GAGCAACTCGGTCGCCGCATACACTATTCTCAGAATGACTTGGTTGAGTACTCACCAGTCACAGAAAAGC
ATCTTACGGATGGCATGACAGTAAGAGAATTATGCAGTGCTGCCATAACCATGAGTGATAACACTGCGGC
CAACTTACTTCTGACAACGATCGGAGGACCGAAGGAGCTAACCGCTTTTTTGCACAACATGGGGGATCAT
GTAACTCGCCTTGATCGTTGGGAACCGGAGCTGAATGAAGCCATACCAAACGACGAGCGTGACACCACGA
TGCCTGTAGCAATGGCAACAACGTTGCGCAAACTATTAACTGGCGAACTACTTACTCTAGCTTCCCGGCA
ACAATTAATAGACTGGATGGAGGCGGATAAAGTTGCAGGACCACTTCTGCGCTCGGCCCTTCCGGCTGGC
TGGTTTATTGCTGATAAATCTGGAGCCGGTGAGCGTGGAAGCCGCGGTATCATTGCAGCACTGGGGCCAG
ATGGTAAGCCCTCCCGTATCGTAGTTATCTACACGACGGGGAGTCAGGCAACTATGGATGAACGAAATAG
ACAGATCGCTGAGATAGGTGCCTCACTGATTAAGCATTGGTAACTGTCAGACCAAGTTTACTCATATATA
CTTTAGATTGATTTAAAACTTCATTTTTAATTTAAAAGGATCTAGGTGAAGATCCTTTTTGATAATCTCA
TGACCAAAATCCCTTAACGTGAGTTTTCGTTCCACTGAGCGTCAGACCCCGTAGAAAAGATCAAAGGATC
TTCTTGAGATCCTTTTTTTCTGCGCGTAATCTGCTGCTTGCAAACAAAAAAACCACCGCTACCAGCGGTG
GTTTGTTTGCCGGATCAAGAGCTACCAACTCTTTTTCCGAAGGTAACTGGCTTCAGCAGAGCGCAGATAC
CAAATACTGTTCTTCTAGTGTAGCCGTAGTTAGGCCACCACTTCAAGAACTCTGTAGCACCGCCTACATA
CCTCGCTCTGCTAATCCTGTTACCAGTGGCTGCTGCCAGTGGCGATAAGTCGTGTCTTACCGGGTTGGAC
TCAAGACGATAGTTACCGGATAAGGCGCAGCGGTCGGGCTGAACGGGGGGTTCGTGCACACAGCCCAGCT
TGGAGCGAACGACCTACACCGAACTGAGATACCTACAGCGTGAGCTATGAGAAAGCGCCACGCTTCCCGA
AGGGAGAAAGGCGGACAGGTATCCGGTAAGCGGCAGGGTCGGAACAGGAGAGCGCACGAGGGAGCTTCCA
GGGGGAAACGCCTGGTATCTTTATAGTCCTGTCGGGTTTCGCCACCTCTGACTTGAGCGTCGATTTTTGT
GATGCTCGTCAGGGGGGCGGAGCCTATGGAAAAACGCCAGCAACGCGGCCTTTTTACGGTTCCTGGCCTT
TTGCTGGCCTTTTGCTCACATGT
Features (pLannotate 1.2.2; 23 found; start..end, strand, type, name):
      1..241     +  promoter       U6 promoter: RNA polymerase III promoter for human U6 snRNA
    271..346     +  misc_RNA       gRNA scaffold: guide RNA scaffold for the Streptococcus pyogenes CRISPR/Cas9 system
    353..396     +  misc_RNA       gRNA scaffold (fragment): guide RNA scaffold for the Streptococcus pyogenes CRISPR/Cas9 system
    443..728     +  enhancer       CMV enhancer: human cytomegalovirus immediate early enhancer; contains an 18-bp deletion relative to the standard CMV enhancer
    730..851     +  promoter       chicken β-actin promoter (fragment): contains a 21-bp deletion relative to the standard chicken β-actin promoter
    860..881     +  promoter       chicken β-actin promoter (fragment): No description available
    923..941     +  promoter       chicken β-actin promoter (fragment): No description available
    959..979     +  promoter       chicken β-actin promoter (fragment): contains a 21-bp deletion relative to the standard chicken β-actin promoter
    995..1011    +  promoter       chicken β-actin promoter (fragment): contains a 21-bp deletion relative to the standard chicken β-actin promoter
   1043..1165    +  promoter       chicken β-actin promoter (fragment): contains a 21-bp deletion relative to the standard chicken β-actin promoter
   1166..1393    +  intron         hybrid intron: hybrid between chicken β-actin (CBA) and minute virus of mice (MMV) introns (Gray et al., 2011)
   1531..3132    +  CDS            Cas9(N): N-terminal portion of Streptococcus pyogenes Cas9 (Zetsche et al., 2015)
   3133..5631    +  CDS            Cas9(C): C-terminal portion of Streptococcus pyogenes Cas9 (Zetsche et al., 2015)
   5632..5679    +  CDS            nucleoplasmin NLS: bipartite nuclear localization signal from nucleoplasmin
   5713..5824    +  polyA_signal   bGH poly(A) signal: bovine growth hormone polyadenylation signal
   5929..6069    +  repeat_region  AAV2 ITR: inverted terminal repeat of adeno-associated virus serotype 2 inverted
   6074..6125    -  misc_feature   bom (fragment): basis of mobility region from pBR322
   6144..6599    +  rep_origin     f1 ori (sequence partly withheld): f1 bacteriophage origin of replication; arrow indicates direction of (+) strand synthesis
   6600..6649    -  misc_feature   bom (fragment): basis of mobility region from pBR322
   6751..6786    -  CDS            rop (fragment): Rop protein, which maintains plasmids at low copy number; rop
   6881..6985    +  promoter       AmpR promoter: bla
   6986..7846    +  CDS            AmpR: β-lactamase; bla; confers resistance to ampicillin, carbenicillin, and related antibiotics
   8017..8605    +  rep_origin     ori: high-copy-number ColE1/pMB1/pBR322/pUC origin of replication
