[The description below was written by a language model from this plasmid's Addgene catalogue record and pLannotate feature annotations shown in this document.]
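Description:
PX330-sgRNA006_CTCF is a mammalian CRISPR expression plasmid built on the PX330 backbone. From a single vector it delivers both Streptococcus pyogenes Cas9 and a single guide RNA directed against the mouse Ctcf locus. The 20-nt guide was inserted by Golden Gate cloning between the human U6 RNA polymerase III promoter and the SpCas9 guide RNA scaffold, so that the complete sgRNA is transcribed as a small nuclear RNA. The sequenced record (about 8.7 kb) also shows a second, partial scaffold fragment immediately downstream of the full scaffold.

Cas9 is expressed from a separate RNA polymerase II cassette. This consists of a CMV enhancer fused to a chicken β-actin promoter and a hybrid chicken β-actin/minute virus of mice intron (a CBh-type arrangement), followed by the Cas9 coding sequence. The annotation software splits this coding sequence into contiguous N- and C-terminal portions. It carries a C-terminal bipartite nucleoplasmin nuclear localization signal and ends in a bovine growth hormone polyadenylation signal. A single AAV2 inverted terminal repeat sits downstream of the cassette. Because only one ITR is annotated, the table does not indicate a packageable AAV genome.

In bacteria the plasmid replicates from a high-copy ColE1/pUC-type origin and is selected with ampicillin through the β-lactamase gene. It also carries an f1 phage origin, and short bom and rop fragments remain from the backbone. No mammalian selection marker or fluorescent reporter is annotated. The record supports use by transfection into mouse cells to cut the Ctcf gene for genome editing, but it does not state the exact target position within the locus or the intended editing outcome.
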