Addgene plasmid #232928: PX330-sgRNA006_CTCF
Purpose: Expression vector for a sgRNA against the mouse CTCF locus and SpCas9.
Depositing lab: Danny Reinberg. Depositing organization: New York University. Publication: CTCF-RNA interactions orchestrate cell-specific chromatin loop organization. Lucero K, Han S, Huang P, Qiu X, Mazzoni EO, Reinberg D. bioRxiv, March 19, 2025 10.1101/2025.03.19.643339.
Backbone
  Vector backbone: PX330
  Backbone manufacturer: Feng Zhang (Addgene #42230)
  Vector type: Mammalian Expression, CRISPR
Growth in bacteria
  Bacterial resistance: Ampicillin, 100 μg/mL
  Growth temperature: 37°C
  Growth strain: DH5alpha
  Copy number: Unknown
Gene/Insert
  Gene/Insert name: Cas9
  gRNA/shRNA sequence: tgaggcggttgaagccattg
  Species: S. pyogenes
  Entrez Gene: Ctcf
  Cloning method: Golden Gate
  Sequencing primers: 5′ gagggcctatttcccatgatt
Resource information
  A portion of this plasmid was derived from a plasmid made by: Cong et al., 2013 (Science)
Terms and licenses: Academic/Nonprofit Terms; Industry Terms: Not Available to Industry
How to cite: PX330-sgRNA006_CTCF was a gift from Danny Reinberg (Addgene plasmid # 232928 ; http://n2t.net/addgene:232928 ; RRID:Addgene_232928)
